>Addgene plasmid #160447 | pSB1C3-J23110-B0034-mRFP1_Violet | addgene full sequence | sequence record 322406 | Addgene NGS Result
GAATTCGCGGCCGCTTCTAGAGTTTACGGCTAGCTCAGTCCTAGGTACAATGCTAGCTACTAGAGAAAGA
GGAGAAATACTAGATGGCTTCCTCCGAAGACGTTATCAAAGAGTTCATGCGTTTCAAAGTTCGTATGGAA
GGTTCCGTTAACGGTCACGAGTTCGAAATCGAAGGTGAAGGTGAAGGTCGTCCGTACGAAGGTACCCAGA
CCGCTAAACTGAAAGTTACCAAAGGTGGTCCGCTGCCGTTCGCTTGGGACATCCTGTCCCCGCAGTGTAT
GTACGGTTCCAAAGCTTACGTTAAACACCCGGCTGACATCCCGGACTACCTGAAACTGTCCTTCCCGGAA
GGTTTCAAATGGGAACGTGTTATGAACTTCGAAGACGGTGGTGTTGTTACCGTTACCCAGGACTCCTCCC
TGCAAGACGGTGAGTTCATCTACAAAGTTAAACTGCGTGGTACCAACTTCCCGTCCGACGGTCCGGTTAT
GCAGAAAAAAACCATGGGTTGGGAAGCTTCCACCGAACGTATGTACCCGGAAGACGGTGCTCTGAAAGGT
GAAATCAAAATGCGTCTGAAACTGAAAGACGGTGGTCACTACGACGCTGAAGTTAAAACCACCTACATGG
CTAAAAAACCGGTTCAGCTGCCGGGTGCTTACAAAACCGACATCAAACTGGACATCACCTCCCACAACGA
AGACTACACCATCGTTGAACAGTACGAACGTGCTGAAGGTCGTCACTCCACCGGTGCTTAATAACGCTGA
TAGTGCTAGTGTAGATCGCTACTAGTAGCGGCCGCTGCAGTCCGGCAAAAAAGGGCAAGGTGTCACCACC
CTGCCCTTTTTCTTTAAAACCGAAAAGATTACTTCGCGTTATGCAGGCTTCCTCGCTCACTGACTCGCTG
CGCTCGGTCGTTCGGCTGCGGCGAGCGGTATCAGCTCACTCAAAGGCGGTAATACGGTTATCCACAGAAT
CAGGGGATAACGCAGGAAAGAACATGTGAGCAAAAGGCCAGCAAAAGGCCAGGAACCGTAAAAAGGCCGC
GTTGCTGGCGTTTTTCCACAGGCTCCGCCCCCCTGACGAGCATCACAAAAATCGACGCTCAAGTCAGAGG
TGGCGAAACCCGACAGGACTATAAAGATACCAGGCGTTTCCCCCTGGAAGCTCCCTCGTGCGCTCTCCTG
TTCCGACCCTGCCGCTTACCGGATACCTGTCCGCCTTTCTCCCTTCGGGAAGCGTGGCGCTTTCTCATAG
CTCACGCTGTAGGTATCTCAGTTCGGTGTAGGTCGTTCGCTCCAAGCTGGGCTGTGTGCACGAACCCCCC
GTTCAGCCCGACCGCTGCGCCTTATCCGGTAACTATCGTCTTGAGTCCAACCCGGTAAGACACGACTTAT
CGCCACTGGCAGCAGCCACTGGTAACAGGATTAGCAGAGCGAGGTATGTAGGCGGTGCTACAGAGTTCTT
GAAGTGGTGGCCTAACTACGGCTACACTAGAAGAACAGTATTTGGTATCTGCGCTCTGCTGAAGCCAGTT
ACCTTCGGAAAAAGAGTTGGTAGCTCTTGATCCGGCAAACAAACCACCGCTGGTAGCGGTGGTTTTTTTG
TTTGCAAGCAGCAGATTACGCGCAGAAAAAAAGGATCTCAAGAAGATCCTTTGATCTTTTCTACGGGGTC
TGACGCTCAGTGGAACGAAAACTCACGTTAAGGGATTTTGGTCATGAGATTATCAAAAAGGATCTTCACC
TAGATCCTTTTAAATTAAAAATGAAGTTTTAAATCAATCTAAAGTATATATGAGTAAACTTGGTCTGACA
GCTCGAGGCTTGGATTCTCACCAATAAAAAACGCCCGGCGGCAACCGAGCGTTCTGAACAAATCCAGATG
GAGTTCTGAGGTCATTACTGGATCTATCAACAGGAGTCCAAGCGAGCTCGATATCAAATTACGCCCCGCC
CTGCCACTCATCGCAGTACTGTTGTAATTCATTAAGCATTCTGCCGACATGGAAGCCATCACAAACGGCA
TGATGAACCTGAATCGCCAGCGGCATCAGCACCTTGTCGCCTTGCGTATAATATTTGCCCATGGTGAAAA
CGGGGGCGAAGAAGTTGTCCATATTGGCCACGTTTAAATCAAAACTGGTGAAACTCACCCAGGGATTGGC
TGAGACGAAAAACATATTCTCAATAAACCCTTTAGGGAAATAGGCCAGGTTTTCACCGTAACACGCCACA
TCTTGCGAATATATGTGTAGAAACTGCCGGAAATCGTCGTGGTATTCACTCCAGAGCGATGAAAACGTTT
CAGTTTGCTCATGGAAAACGGTGTAACAAGGGTGAACACTATCCCATATCACCAGCTCACCGTCTTTCAT
TGCCATACGAAATTCCGGATGAGCATTCATCAGGCGGGCAAGAATGTGAATAAAGGCCGGATAAAACTTG
TGCTTATTTTTCTTTACGGTCTTTAAAAAGGCCGTAATATCCAGCTGAACGGTCTGGTTATAGGTACATT
GAGCAACTGACTGAAATGCCTCAAAATGTTCTTTACGATGCCATTGGGATATATCAACGGTGGTATATCC
AGTGATTTTTTTCTCCATTTTAGCTTCCTTAGCTCCTGAAAATCTCGATAACTCAAAAAATACGCCCGGT
AGTGATCTTATTTCATTATGGTGAAAGTTGGAACCTCTTACGTGCCCGATCAACTCGAGTGCCACCTGAC
GTCTAAGAAACCATTATTATCATGACATTAACCTATAAAAATAGGCGTATCACGAGGCAGAATTTCAGAT
AAAAAAAATCCTTAGCTTTCGCTAAGGATGATTTCTG
Features (pLannotate 1.2.2; 10 found; start..end, strand, type, name):
      1..22      +  misc_feature   BioBrick prefix: BioBrick prefix for parts that do not start with "ATG"
     29..57      +  promoter       J23119 promoter (fragment): bacterial promoter (Registry of Standard Biological Parts BBa J23119)
     84..758     +  CDS            mRFP1.1: mRFP1.1 is a basic (constitutively fluorescent) red fluorescent protein published in 2004, derived from Discosoma sp..
    790..810     +  misc_feature   BioBrick suffix: universal suffix for all parts
    811..868     +  terminator     his operon terminator: This putative transcriptin terminator from the E. coli his operon has a 2-bp deletion introduced during synthesis. Its efficiency has not been determined.
   1063..1651    -  rep_origin     ori: high-copy-number ColE1/pMB1/pBR322/pUC origin of replication
   1834..1928    -  terminator     lambda t0 terminator: transcription terminator from phage lambda
   1952..2608    -  CDS            cat: CAT_ECOLX - Experimental evidence at protein level: Swiss-Prot protein existence level 1. This enzyme is an effector of chloramphenicol resistance in bacteria. From Escherichia coli. This protein is used as a marker in many commonly used cloning vectors, such as pACYC184.
   2609..2706    -  promoter       cat promoter: promoter of the E. coli cat gene encoding chloramphenicol acetyltransferase
   2792..2835    -  terminator     bacterial terminator: putative bacterial transcription terminator
