[The description below was written by a language model from this plasmid's Addgene catalogue record and pLannotate feature annotations shown in this document.]
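Description:
pSB1C3-J23110-B0034-mRFP1_Violet is a small (about 2.8 kb) synthetic-biology plasmid built on the iGEM Registry BioBrick vector pSB1C3 and intended for constitutive expression of a coloured protein in E. coli. It replicates from a high-copy ColE1/pUC-type origin and is selected with chloramphenicol through a cat (chloramphenicol acetyltransferase) gene driven by its own cat promoter and followed by the lambda t0 terminator. Additional terminators flank the cloning region, including a his operon terminator immediately downstream of the insert, which insulate the payload from transcription elsewhere in the backbone.

The roughly 810 bp synthetic insert is a simple promoter–RBS–coding sequence unit. As the name indicates, it combines the Anderson-family constitutive promoter J23110 with the B0034 ribosome binding site. The automated annotation labels the promoter as a fragment of the closely related J23119, which most likely reflects sequence similarity within that promoter family, and it does not annotate the RBS separately. The open reading frame is detected as mRFP1.1, a monomeric red fluorescent protein derived from Discosoma; here it is an engineered variant, mRFP1_Violet (listed as mRFP1E_Violet in the insert field), described as a chromoprotein, but the specific amino acid changes are not given in the record. The catalogue entry states that BioBrick sites were removed from the backbone and insert, yet the feature table still annotates a BioBrick prefix and suffix around the cassette, so the note may refer to internal restriction sites rather than these flanks. The plasmid is used to give E. coli a visible violet colour as a constitutive reporter, in the context of engineering red fluorescent protein to overcome limitations of natural chromoproteins.
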