Addgene plasmid #160447: pSB1C3-J23110-B0034-mRFP1_Violet
Purpose: BioBrick pSB1C3 plasmid that constitutively overexpresses mRFP1_Violet chromoprotein in E. coli
Depositing lab: Anthony Forster. Depositing organization: Uppsala University. Publication: Overcoming chromoprotein limitations by engineering a red fluorescent protein. Bao L, Menon PNK, Liljeruhm J, Forster AC. Anal Biochem. 2020 Sep 3:113936. doi: 10.1016/j.ab.2020.113936. PubMed 32891596.
Backbone
  Vector backbone: BioBrick pSB1C3 vector
  Backbone manufacturer: iGEM Registry
  Modifications to backbone: BioBrick sites removed
  Vector type: Synthetic Biology
Growth in bacteria
  Bacterial resistance: Chloramphenicol, 25 μg/mL
  Growth temperature: 37°C
  Growth strain: DH5alpha
  Copy number: High Copy
Gene/Insert
  Gene/Insert name: promoter, RBS, mRFP1E_Violet
  Species: Synthetic
  Insert size (bp): 810
  Mutation: BioBrick sites removed
Terms and licenses: Academic/Nonprofit Terms; Industry Terms: Not Available to Industry
How to cite: pSB1C3-J23110-B0034-mRFP1_Violet was a gift from Anthony Forster (Addgene plasmid # 160447 ; http://n2t.net/addgene:160447 ; RRID:Addgene_160447)
