>Addgene plasmid #160447 | pSB1C3-J23110-B0034-mRFP1_Violet | depositor partial sequence | sequence record 313077 | BioBrick bacteria-codon-optimized mRFP1_Violet downstream of J23110 constitutive promoter and B0034 RBS
GAATTCGCGGCCGCTTCTAGAGTTTACGGCTAGCTCAGTCCTAGGTACAATGCTAGCTACTAGAGAAAGA
GGAGAAATACTAGATGGCTTCCTCCGAAGACGTTATCAAAGAGTTCATGCGTTTCAAAGTTCGTATGGAA
GGTTCCGTTAACGGTCACGAGTTCGAAATCGAAGGTGAAGGTGAAGGTCGTCCGTACGAAGGTACCCAGA
CCGCTAAACTGAAAGTTACCAAAGGTGGTCCGCTGCCGTTCGCTTGGGACATCCTGTCCCCGCAGTGTAT
GTACGGTTCCAAAGCTTACGTTAAACACCCGGCTGACATCCCGGACTACCTGAAACTGTCCTTCCCGGAA
GGTTTCAAATGGGAACGTGTTATGAACTTCGAAGACGGTGGTGTTGTTACCGTTACCCAGGACTCCTCCC
TGCAAGACGGTGAGTTCATCTACAAAGTTAAACTGCGTGGTACCAACTTCCCGTCCGACGGTCCGGTTAT
GCAGAAAAAAACCATGGGTTGGGAAGCTTCCACCGAACGTATGTACCCGGAAGACGGTGCTCTGAAAGGT
GAAATCAAAATGCGTCTGAAACTGAAAGACGGTGGTCACTACGACGCTGAAGTTAAAACCACCTACATGG
CTAAAAAACCGGTTCAGCTGCCGGGTGCTTACAAAACCGACATCAAACTGGACATCACCTCCCACAACGA
AGACTACACCATCGTTGAACAGTACGAACGTGCTGAAGGTCGTCACTCCACCGGTGCTTAATAACGCTGA
TAGTGCTAGTGTAGATCGCTACTAGTAGCGGCCGCTGCAG
